>Addgene plasmid #43095 | I-GACA | depositor partial sequence | sequence record 58360 | I-GACA sequence 424 bps
CGTCTCCTGACCCCAGAGCAGGTCGTGGCAATCGCGAGCAATAACGGCGGAAAACAGGCTTTGGAAACGG
TGCAGAGGCTCCTTCCAGTGCTGTGCCAAGCGCACGGACTCACCCCAGAGCAGGTCGTGGCAATCGCCTC
CAACATTGGCGGGAAACAGGCACTCGAGACTGTCCAGCGCCTGCTTCCCGTGCTGTGCCAAGCGCACGGC
CTCACCCCAGAGCAGGTCGTGGCGATCGCAAGCCACGACGGAGGAAAGCAAGCCTTGGAAACAGTACAGA
GGCTGTTGCCTGTGCTGTGCCAAGCGCACGGATTAACCCCAGAGCAGGTCGTGGCAATCGCCTCCAACAT
TGGCGGGAAACAGGCACTCGAGACTGTCCAGCGCCTGCTTCCCGTGCTGTGCCAAGCGCACGGCTTAAGA
GACG
