>Addgene plasmid #43095 | I-GACA | addgene partial sequence | sequence record 60370 | M13-F20 5'-TGTAAAACGACGGCCAGT-3'
CTATAGGGCGAATTGGGCCCTCTAGATGCATGCTCGAGCGGCCGCCAGTGTGATGGATATCTGCAGAATT
CGCCCTTATATAGATGCCGTCCTAGCGCGTCTCCTGACCCCAGAGCAGGTCGTGGCAATCGCGAGCAATA
ACGGCGGAAAACAGGCTTTGGAAACGGTGCAGAGGCTCCTTCCAGTGCTGTGCCAAGCGCACGGACTCAC
CCCAGAGCAGGTCGTGGCAATCGCCTCCAACATTGGCGGGAAACAGGCACTCGAGACTGTCCAGCGCCTG
CTTCCCGTGCTGTGCCAAGCGCACGGCCTCACCCCAGAGCAGGTCGTGGCGATCGCAAGCCACGACGGAG
GAAAGCAAGCCTTGGAAACAGTACAGAGGCTGTTGCCTGTGCTGTGCCAAGCGCACGGATTAACCCCAGA
GCAGGTCGTGGCAATCGCCTCCAACATTGGCGGGAAACAGGCACTCGAGACTGTCCAGCGCCTGCTTCCC
GTGCTGTGCCAAGCGCACGGCTTAAGAGACGTGGGCACAGGAAAGATACTTAAGGGCGAATTCCAGCACA
CTGGCGGCCGTTACTAGTGGATCCGAGCTCGGTACCAAGCTTGGCGTAATCATGGTCATAGCTGTTTCCT
GTGTGAAATTGTTATCCGCTCACAATTCCACACAACATACGAGCCGGAAGCATAAAGTGTAAAGCCTGGG
GTGCCTAATGAGTGAGCTAACTCACATTAATTGCGTTGCGCTCACTGCCCGCTTTCCAGTCGGGAAACCT
GTCGTGCCAGCTGCATTAATGAATCGGCCAACGCGCGGGGAGAGGCGGTTTGCGTATTGGGCGCTCTTCC
GCTTCCTCGCTCACTGACTCGCTGCGCTCGGTCGTTCGGCTGCGGCGAGCGGTATCAGCTCACTCAAAG
