[The description below was written by a language model from this plasmid's Addgene catalogue record.]
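Description:
I-GACA is a bacterial cloning plasmid built on the commercial pCRII-TOPO backbone (about 4 kb without insert), into which a 424 bp synthetic insert was placed by TOPO cloning. It is a high-copy plasmid propagated in E. coli, and it is selected with both ampicillin and kanamycin, consistent with the two resistance markers carried by this backbone. The insert is flanked by standard priming sites, with T7 on the 5′ side and M13 reverse on the 3′ side listed for sequence verification. No feature table accompanies the record, so the positions of the origin, markers and insert are not documented here.

The record gives no functional description of the insert beyond its name, its synthetic origin and its length. The associated publication describes a TALEN genome-editing system for making human stem cell-based disease models. In that context, the name and size suggest a pre-assembled block of four TAL effector repeat modules recognising the bases G, A, C and A. The "I" prefix would plausibly mark the block's position in an ordered assembly scheme. This reading is an inference from the name and publication, not something the catalogue fields state.

As a cloning-only vector, the plasmid has no recorded promoter for expressing the insert in mammalian cells and no nuclease domain. It most likely serves as a library component from which the insert is taken and combined with other modules in a separate destination vector to build full-length TALENs.
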