Addgene plasmid #43095: I-GACA
Depositing lab: Chad Cowan & Kiran Musunuru. Depositing organization: Harvard University. Publication: A TALEN Genome-Editing System for Generating Human Stem Cell-Based Disease Models. Ding Q, Lee YK, Schaefer EA, Peters DT, Veres A, Kim K, Kuperwasser N, Motola DL, Meissner TB, Hendriks WT, Trevisan M, Gupta RM, Moisan A, Banks E, Friesen M, Schinzel RT, Xia F, Tang A, Xia Y, Figueroa E, Wann A, Ahfeldt T, Daheron L, Zhang F, Rubin LL, Peng LF, Chung RT, Musunuru K, Cowan CA. Cell Stem Cell. 2012 Dec 12. pii: S1934-5909(12)00645-5. doi: 10.1016/j.stem.2012.11.011. PubMed 23246482.
Backbone
  Vector backbone: pCRII-TOPO
  Backbone manufacturer: Invitrogen
  Backbone size w/o insert (bp): 3973
  Vector type: Bacterial Cloning
Growth in bacteria
  Bacterial resistance: Ampicillin and Kanamycin, 100 & 50 μg/mL
  Growth temperature: 37°C
  Growth strain: Top10
  Copy number: High Copy
Gene/Insert
  Gene/Insert name: I-GACA
  Species: Synthetic
  Insert size (bp): 424
  Cloning method: TOPO Cloning
  Sequencing primers: 5′ T7; 3′ M13-rev
Terms and licenses: Academic/Nonprofit Terms; Industry Terms: Not Available to Industry
How to cite: I-GACA was a gift from Chad Cowan & Kiran Musunuru (Addgene plasmid # 43095 ; http://n2t.net/addgene:43095 ; RRID:Addgene_43095)
